Addgene plasmid #83083: TET-pLKO.1 PURO shGDF11 #1
Purpose: Lentiviral shRNA vector for inducible knockdown of human GDF11 (cross reacts with mouse Gdf11)
Depositing lab: Kevin Janes. Depositing organization: University of Virginia. Publication: Tumor-Suppressor Inactivation of GDF11 Occurs by Precursor Sequestration in Triple-Negative Breast Cancer. Bajikar SS, Wang CC, Borten MA, Pereira EJ, Atkins KA, Janes KA. Dev Cell. 2017 Nov 20;43(4):418-435.e13. doi: 10.1016/j.devcel.2017.10.027. PubMed 29161592.
Backbone
  Vector backbone: Tet-pLKO-puro
  Backbone manufacturer: Addgene #21915
  Backbone size w/o insert (bp): 10633
  Total vector size (bp): 8816
  Vector type: Mammalian Expression, Lentiviral
  Selectable markers: Puromycin
Growth in bacteria
  Bacterial resistance: Ampicillin, 100 μg/mL
  Growth temperature: 30°C
  Growth strain: NEB Stable
  Copy number: Low Copy
Gene/Insert
  Cloning method: Restriction Enzyme; 5′ cloning site AgeI (not destroyed); 3′ cloning site EcoRI (not destroyed)
  Sequencing primers: 5′ GGCAGGGATATTCACCATTATCGTTTCAGA
Terms and licenses: Academic/Nonprofit Terms; Industry Terms: Not Available to Industry
Depositor comments: The targeting sequence was identified from the TRC (TRCN0000438352). Knockdown validated by Western blot of transient, ectopic expression of human GDF11 in 293T cells.
How to cite: TET-pLKO.1 PURO shGDF11 #1 was a gift from Kevin Janes (Addgene plasmid # 83083 ; http://n2t.net/addgene:83083 ; RRID:Addgene_83083)
