[The description below was written by a language model from this plasmid's Addgene catalogue record.]
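Description:
TET-pLKO.1 PURO shGDF11 #1 is a lentiviral shRNA vector built on the Tet-pLKO-puro backbone for doxycycline/tetracycline-inducible knockdown of human GDF11; the depositor notes that the hairpin also cross-reacts with mouse Gdf11. The shRNA-encoding oligonucleotide was cloned between the AgeI and EcoRI sites, both of which are retained. The recorded total size of 8816 bp is smaller than the 10633 bp listed for the empty backbone, which is consistent with the hairpin replacing a larger stuffer fragment, although the record does not say this explicitly. The targeting sequence was taken from the TRC shRNA collection.

No feature table is provided, so the individual regulatory elements are not itemised in the record. In general, Tet-pLKO-type vectors are all-in-one systems in which a Tet-operator-controlled Pol III promoter drives the hairpin while the same vector supplies the Tet repressor, so that shRNA expression stays off until inducer is added. The plasmid is maintained in bacteria under ampicillin selection as a low-copy construct in a recombination-deficient strain, as is typical for repeat-containing lentiviral plasmids. Transduced mammalian cells are selected with puromycin.

The construct is intended for packaging into lentivirus and generating stable cell populations in which GDF11 can be depleted on demand. According to the depositor, knockdown was validated by Western blot against transiently, ectopically expressed human GDF11 in 293T cells. It was deposited in connection with a study of GDF11 tumour-suppressor inactivation in triple-negative breast cancer.
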