>Addgene plasmid #83083 | TET-pLKO.1 PURO shGDF11 #1 | addgene partial sequence | sequence record 161277 | H1 5'-tcgctatgtgttctgggaaa-3'
AGTGATAGAGACTTATAAGTTCCCTATCAGTGATAGAGACACCGGCATCGCACCTAAGCGCTACAACTGC
AGTTGTAGCGCTTAGGTGCGATGTTTTTGAATTCTCGACCTCGAGACAAATGGCAGTATTCATCCACAAT
TTTAAAAGAAAAGGGGGGATTGGGGGGTACAGTGCAGGGGAAAGAATAGTAGACATAATAGCAACAGACA
TACAAACTAAAGAATTACAAAAACAAATTACAAAAATTCAAAATTTTCGGGTTTATTACAGGGACAGCAG
AGATCCACTTTGGCCGCGGCTCGAGGGGGTTGGGGTTGCGCCTTTTCCAAGGCAGCCCTGGGTTTGCGCA
GGGACGCGGCTGCTCTGGGCGTGGTTCCGGGAAACGCAGCGGCGCCGACCCTGGGTCTCGCACATTCTTC
ACGTCCGTTCGCAGCGTCACCCGGATCTTCGCCGCTACCCTTGTGGGCCCCCCGGCGACGCTTCCTGCTC
CGCCCCTAAGTCGGGAAGGTTCCTTGCGGTTCGCGGCGTGCCGGACGTGACAAACGGAAGCCGCACGTCT
CACTAGTACCCTCGCAGACGGACAGCGCCAGGGAGCAATGGCAGCGCGCCGACCGCGATGGGCTGTGGCC
AATAGCGGCTGCTCAGCAGGGCGCGCCGAGAGCAGCGGCCGGGAAGGGGCGGTGCGGGAGGCGGGGTGTG
GGGCGGTAGTGTGGGCCCTGTTCCTGCCCGCGCGGTGTTCCGCATTCTGCAAGCCTCCGGAGCGCACGTC
GGCAGTCGGCTCCCTCGTTGACCGA
