>Addgene plasmid #83083 | TET-pLKO.1 PURO shGDF11 #1 | addgene partial sequence | sequence record 161279 | hGata4-rev 5'-ATTGTGGATGAATACTGCC-3'
ACATCGCACCTAAGCGCTACAACTGCAGTTGTAGCGCTTAGGTGCGATGCCGGTGTCTCTATCACTGATA
GGGAACTTATAAGTCTCTATCACTGATAGGGATTTCACGTTTATGGTGATTTCCCAGAACACATAGCGAC
ATGCAAATATTGCGGCCGCTCGAGGCTAGTCTCGTGATCGATACCGTCGAGATCCGTTCACTAATCGAAT
GGATCTGTCTCTGTCTCTCTCTCCACCTTCTTCTTCTATTCCTTCGGGCCTGTCGGGTCCCCTCGGGGTT
GGGAGGTGGGTCTGAAACGATAATGGTGAATATCCCTGCCTAACTCTATTCACTATAGAAAGTACAGCAA
AAACTATTCTTAAACCTACCAAGCCTCCTACTATCATTATGAATAATTTTATATACCACAGCCAATTTGT
TATGTTAAACCAATTCCACAAACTTGCCCATTTATCTAATTCCAATAATTCTTGTTCATTCTTTTCTTGC
TGGTTTTGCGATTCTTCAATTAAGGAGTGTATTAAGCTTGTGTAATTGTTAATTTCTCTGTCCCACTCCA
TCCAGGTCGTGTGATTCCAAATCTGTTCCAGAGATTTATTACTCCAACTAGCATTCCAAGGCACAGCAGT
GGTGCAAATGAGTTTTCCAGAGCAACCCCAAATCCCCAGGAGCTGTTGATCCTTTAGGTATCTTTCCACA
GCCAGGATTCTTGCCTGGAGCTGCTTGATGCCCCAGACTGTGAGTTGCAACAGATGCTGTTGCGCCTCA
